Addgene plasmid #225317: pXD80ENSF7.2-Dadh-ΔElen0470(ElA2)
Purpose: Expresses Eggerthella lenta A2 Dadh (ΔElen_0470) in Gordonibacter urolithinfaciens DSM 27213
Depositing lab: Emily Balskus. Depositing organization: Harvard University. Publication: Enantiocomplementary Gut Bacterial Enzymes Metabolize Dietary Polyphenols. Dong X, Bae M, Le C, Aguilar Ramos MA, Balskus EP. J Am Chem Soc. 2025 Mar 5;147(9):7231-7244. doi: 10.1021/jacs.4c09892. Epub 2025 Feb 24. PubMed 39993729.
Backbone
  Vector backbone: pXD68Kan2
  Vector type: Bacterial Expression
Growth in bacteria
  Bacterial resistance: Kanamycin, 50 μg/mL
  Growth temperature: 37°C
  Growth strain: DH5alpha
  Copy number: Low Copy
Gene/Insert
  Gene/Insert name: Dadh (ΔElen_0470) (alt name: Dopamine dehydroxylase)
  Species: Eggerthella lenta
  Tag / fusion protein: His8 (C terminal on insert)
Terms and licenses: Academic/Nonprofit Terms; Industry Terms: Not Available to Industry
How to cite: pXD80ENSF7.2-Dadh-ΔElen0470(ElA2) was a gift from Emily Balskus (Addgene plasmid # 225317 ; http://n2t.net/addgene:225317 ; RRID:Addgene_225317)
