[The description below was written by a language model from this plasmid's Addgene catalogue record and pLannotate feature annotations shown in this document.]
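Description:
pXD80ENSF7.2-Dadh-ΔElen0470(ElA2) is a large (about 20.7 kb) low-copy bacterial expression plasmid built on the pXD68Kan2 backbone. It is designed to express the dopamine dehydroxylase (Dadh) of Eggerthella lenta strain A2 in the gut actinobacterium Gordonibacter urolithinfaciens DSM 27213. The replication and transfer machinery derives from the broad-host-range plasmid RSF1010. The annotation identifies oriV together with the RepA and RepC genes (the latter called as a fragment), an R1162-like antisense RNA, and mobA, which also supplies the RepB primase function. MobA, mobC and the RSF1010 oriT make the plasmid mobilisable, and a second, IncP-type oriT with a traJ fragment is also present, consistent with conjugative delivery into a non-model host. Selection is by kanamycin through the aphA-3 aminoglycoside phosphotransferase. Short remnants of a gentamicin resistance gene and a class 1 integron Pc promoter lie next to it, apparently left over from earlier versions of the backbone.

The payload includes the roughly 3 kb dadH coding sequence, which encodes the enzyme that removes the para-hydroxyl group of dopamine to give m-tyramine. It carries a C-terminal polyhistidine tag (His8 in the catalogue entry) for detection or purification. The name indicates that Elen_0470 has been deleted from the cloned Dadh region, suggesting a variant for testing that gene's contribution. A long stretch of about 9 kb between dadH and the T7Te and rrnB T2 terminators is essentially unannotated, and the brief retroviral gag match within it is almost certainly spurious. That region may hold accompanying genes and regulatory elements, but the record states neither its content nor the promoter driving expression. The construct is suited to heterologous study of catechol dehydroxylation by gut bacterial enzymes.
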