Features (pLannotate 1.2.2; 21 found; start..end, strand, type, name):
     19..813     -  CDS            KanR: aminoglycoside phosphotransferase; aphA-3; confers resistance to kanamycin
    820..876     -  CDS            GmR (fragment): gentamycin acetyltransferase; aacC1; confers resistance to gentamycin
   1052..1075    -  promoter       Pc promoter (fragment): intI1 (promoter lies within the coding sequence); class 1 integron promoter
   1055..1198    -  CDS            YPR2_ECOLX (fragment): Protein predicted: Swiss-Prot protein existence level 4. From Escherichia coli.
   1475..1494    +  misc_feature   BioBrick prefix: BioBrick prefix for parts that start with "ATG"
   2376..2396    -  CDS            7xHis: 6xHis affinity tag
   2409..5459    -  CDS            dadH: DADH_EGGLN - Experimental evidence at protein level: Swiss-Prot protein existence level 1. Involved in drug metabolism, as part of an interspecies gut bacterial pathway for Levodopa (L-dopa) metabolism, acting on dopamine produced by Enterecoccus L-dopa decarboxylase. Removes the para hydroxyl group of dopamine to produce m-tyramine (3-tyramine). It is possible that dopamine dehydroxylation influences the multiple side effects of L-dopa administration linked to dopamine production in the treatment of Parkinson's disease. From Eggerthella lenta (Eubacterium lentum).
   8157..8174    -  CDS            gag (truncated) (fragment): truncated Moloney murine leukemia virus (MMLV) gag gene lacking the start codon
  14302..14329   +  terminator     T7Te terminator: phage T7 early transcription terminator
  14461..14488   +  terminator     rrnB T2 terminator: transcription terminator T2 from the E. coli rrnB gene
  14603..14643   +  CDS            lacI (fragment): lac repressor; lacI; The lac repressor binds to the lac operator to inhibit transcription in E. coli. This inhibition can be relieved by adding lactose or isopropyl-β-D-thiogalactopyranoside (IPTG).
  14920..15771   -  CDS            RSF1010 RepC (fragment): replication protein C of the broad-host-range plasmid RSF1010 (Scholz et al., 1989); repC
  15758..16597   -  CDS            RSF1010 RepA: replication protein A of the broad-host-range plasmid RSF1010 (Scholz et al., 1989); repA
  16589..16663   -  ncRNA          Plasmid R1162: Accession: RF00043 - R1162-like plasmid antisense RNA
  17111..19237   -  CDS            mobA: MOBA2_ECOLX - Also known as repB. Experimental evidence at protein level: Swiss-Prot protein existence level 1. Part of the relaxosome complex that is responsible for plasmid transfer during conjugation. Locally unwinds DNA and catalyzes the cleavage of one of the DNA strands at oriT. The cleaved strand is then transferred through the dedicated type IV secretion apparatus. MobA remains covalently linked at the 5' end of the strand, and once in the recipient cell, it probably catalyzes the rejoining of the two ends of the strand, re-forming the circular plasmid DNA. The primase activity of MobA
  19318..19405   -  oriT           RSF1010 oriT: origin of transfer of the broad-host-range plasmid RSF1010 (Scholz et al., 1989)
  19436..19717   +  CDS            mobC: MOBC_ECOLX - Protein predicted: Swiss-Prot protein existence level 4. This protein is essential to promote the specific transfer of the plasmid in the presence of conjugative plasmids. From Escherichia coli.
  19747..20141   +  rep_origin     RSF1010 oriV: replication origin of the broad-host-range plasmid RSF1010; requires the RSF1010 RepA/B/C proteins for replication (Scholz et al., 1989)
  20306..20347   -  terminator     bacterial terminator: putative bacterial transcription terminator
  20385..20410   -  CDS            traJ (fragment): oriT-recognizing protein; traJ
  20443..20552   -  oriT           oriT: incP origin of transfer
>Addgene plasmid #225317 | pXD80ENSF7.2-Dadh-ΔElen0470(ElA2) | addgene full sequence | sequence record 468476 | Addgene NGS Result
GGCGGGCTGGCCGGCCTTCTAAAACAATTCATCCAGTAAAATATAATATTTTATTTTCTCCCAATCAGGC
TTGATCCCCAGTAAGTCAAAAAATAGCTCGACATACTGTTCTTCCCCGATATCCTCCCTGATCGACCGGA
CGCAGAAGGCAATGTCATACCACTTGTCCGCCCTGCCGCTTCTCCCAAGATCAATAAAGCCACTTACTTT
GCCATCTTTCACAAAGATGTTGCTGTCTCCCAGGTCGCCGTGGGAAAAGACAAGTTCCTCTTCGGGCTTT
TCCGTCTTTAAAAAATCATACAGCTCGCGCGGATCTTTAAATGGAGTGTCTTCTTCCCAGTTTTCGCAAT
CCACATCGGCCAGATCGTTATTCAGTAAGTAATCCAATTCGGCTAAGCGGCTGTCTAAGCTATTCGTATA
GGGACAATCCGATATGTCGATGGAGTGAAAGAGCCTGATGCACTCCGCATACAGCTCGATAATCTTTTCA
GGGCTTTGTTCATCTTCATACTCTTCCGAGCAAAGGACGCCATCGGCCTCACTCATGAGCAGATTGCTCC
AGCCATCATGCCGTTCAAAGTGCAGGACCTTTGGAACAGGCAGCTTTCCTTCCAGCCATAGCATCATGTC
CTTTTCCCGTTCCACATCATAGGTGGTCCCTTTATACCGGCTGTCCGTCATTTTTAAATATAGGTTTTCA
TTTTCTCCCACCAGCTTATATACCTTAGCAGGAGACATTCCTTCCGTATCTTTTACGCAGCGGTATTTTT
CGATCAGTTTTTTCAATTCCGGTGATATTCTCATTTTAGCCATGATGTTTAACTTTGTTTTAGGGCGACT
GCCCTGCTGCGTAACATCGTTGCTGCTCCATAACATCAAACATCGACCCACGGCGTAACGCGCTTGCTGC
TTGGATGCCCGAGGCATAGACTGTACCCCAAAAAAACAGTCATAACAAGCCATGAAAACCGCCACTGCGC
CGTTACCACCGCTGCGTTCGGTCAAGGTTCTGGACCAGTTGCGTGAGCGCATACGCTACTTGCATTACAG
CTTACGAACCGAACAGGCTTATGTCCACTGGGTTCGTGCCTTCATCCGTTTCCACGGTGTGCGTCACCCG
GCAACCTTGGGCAGCAGCGAAGTCGAGGCATTTCTGTCCTGGCTGGCGAACGAGCGCAAGGTTTCGGTCT
CCACGCATTCGAAACCGGTATCCCGCCGCCGCCGCCGGATACCGGTTTCGAATTGAGATTGCCACCTGAC
GTCTAAGAAACCATTATTATCATGACATTAACCTATAAAAATAGGCGTATCACGAGGCCCTTTCGTCTTC
AAGGCGAAAAAACCCCGCCGAAGCGGGGTTTTTTGCGAAATATAATGACCCTCTTGATAACCCAAGAGGG
CATTTTTTAGGAACGGTTATTTGATTATTAATCCGGCGGCAACTGAAACGATTCGGATCCTGTATTACTA
TTCTGAATTCGCGGCCGCTTCTAGATTTAGTACATCAGGACCACTGGGTAGCCCAGCTGGTAGATCAGCA
CGCGAAACATCACGGAGGTGGCCAGCGCGCCGATGGCGGCGACGACCATGAGCGTCTTGGAGGCGCCCAC
CTTCTTCTTCGCCACGAAGGCGCAGGCCGCAGCCACGATCACGGAGACGATGGAGCCCCAGAACATGGGC
GCTCCCGCGCCGGACACCATGACGGTCATCAGGCTGTCGACGTGCGTGGGGGCCGTGGTCATCGATGTCG
GGTCGGCGTAGTAGCCGAATTGCGCGATCTTCGCCATGGCGCAGGCGATGACGAACACCACGTCGGCCAC
GATCTGCACGAGGGCCGCGATGAACGTCAGCTGGATGCCCGTCGCCTCGACGGCCTCGTCCTTCTTCAGG
ATGGAGATCAGCCAGACGGCCGCGGCGCCCAGGAGGCACGCGTTGCCCAGATAGAACGCCACGAGCGCCA
GGCCCCACGCGGGACGGGCCGGCATGAGGTAGGAGTGCGCGGTGGCGACCATCATGAGCACGGCAACCGC
GAGGGTCGCCCAGGCCAGCGCCTTGGGAACGGGCTTGCCGCCTCGAAGGACCACGAACCATGCGACGATG
ACGATGGCCAGCGCCACGCATCCGATGAGCTCCTGGGTGATGCCCGACGTGATGTGCCCGAAGCCGTTGA
AGATGCGCTCCCAGTGCTCGAGGTGCAGGAAGGCTCCGATGCCGCCTACCACCAGCGAGACGGCGGACGT
GATGAGCGCGGTCATCTGCAGGTTCCTGCCCTGGCCCTTGAGCGCCAGGATGGACATGCCGCCCAGCGTG
CCGCAGGTCAAGCATACGAACAGCGTGAAGATGACGAGAGGCCACTGCGTTTCCATGGTTCAGTGATGGT
GATGGTGATGGTGATGCTCGAGTGCGGCCTCCCTCCCTTCGTAGGTAGGCAGCCATTCCTTCAGACGGGG
GTCGTCGGAGGTATGGATGATGGGCGTGCCGGTGGAGTCGCACGGCACGGGGTTGTTGAACGGCGAGTTC
TCGGGCGTGGCCTTGTAGATCTTCACCTGGTAGGCGCGCAGGTTGGACGTGCCGGAGTGCGGGTCCTGGG
CGTAGTGGTCGATCAGCTGGTTCACCTGGGAGAACTGCCAGCCGTGGCCGGCGTCCTTCACCTCGGGGTA
CCACCACGTGTGCTCGAGGTTGATGACGTCTTCCTTCACGCCGTAGTACAGGTCAGCCACTTCGCGGATC
TTGCCCCACTCGGTTTCGATCCACACCCAGTCGCCCTGCTCGATGCCGTACTCGGCGGCCGTCTTCGGGT
TGATCTCCACGCGCGGCACGGGCCACAGCTCGCGGCACCAGGGAAGCTGGCGATGCTCGGAGTGGAAGTA
CACCGGGATGCGACGGCCGGTGGTGGCGGTCAGCGGGTACTCCTTGATGCGGTCGCCGTCCTTCGGGCCG
TGAGGCGGCTCGGTGTAGGTGGGAAGCCTCCACTCGGGATGGTCGGGATGGTGCGATTCCATGACGGTGG
ACCAGATCTCCTGCTTCATCGTCGGGGTGAACCAGCCCGGCTTCCAGTCGCCGATGCCCTTGCCGGCCGT
GTAGTCGAGGCGGCCCCACACGCGGTCGCGTGCGCGCATCGCGCCGGTCTGGTAGCGGCGGTACGTGCCC
CAGTTGCGCGGCTCGATGTCCTTCGCCTGCCACCAGCCGTGCTCCTGGAAGGCCTTGACGTACTCGTCCC
ACGTCTTGTACTTGGGCGTGACCTCGGCCATCGGAACGCCGTGGCGCTCGAACGTGGGCTTGCCGTTCTC
GACGTGCCACGTGGTGTAGGTCAGCTCGTCGTCGGTGAGCAGCTTGATGGAGTCGTCCAGCTGCCAGTTG
ATGTCGGGCCACTCGTTGCCCGGCTCGTCGGTCCACTTCCAGTTCATGCGGCGGGCGAGGTCCATGACGA
TCTCGGGATCGTACTTGGCTTCCGCGGGCGGCTGCACGCACTTGACCGTGGCGCCCATGGCGCCGGCGGA
ACCTTGGCTGGCGCGCGGCGAGTTGAGCTCGATCCAATGGGCCACCGGCAGGATGATGTCGGCGGTGTCG
TTCTGCGGCGTGTGCCACAGGTTGAGGTCCACGTAGAAGTCAAGCGAGCACAGGGCCTCCCAGGCGCGCG
TGGTGTTCGTCTGGCTCATGAAGTTGCCGGACTCGTTCCAGAGGGCGCGCACCGGGTAGGGGTCGCCCGT
GATGACGGCGTCCCACAGCGAATGGCTGTCGCACCAGTACTGCCACCAGCCCAGAAGCGGGAACTTGTCG
ATGCCGATCTGCTTGCGGTTGACTTCCTCCGGCGGGGTGGTGGCGCCGGGGGCCCAGGCGCTGAAGCCCT
GGAGGTCGCCGTCGATGGGGACGATGGTCGGGCCGCGGTTGCCGCCCGGGGTGTCCATGTTGCCGGTGAT
GCCCACGAGGTTGTCGAAGGCGCGGCAGTTCTGGATGGCGCTGCAGAAGTGCTCGACCGCCAGCATGTAC
TGGATGCCGCCGTTGCCGTAGCCGGTGGACGGGTCGATGCGCGTGCCGTAGGCCGTGGCCGCCGCCTCGA
TCTCGGAGGCGGGGATGCCGGTGATCTCGGCCGCCACCTCGGGCTTGTACTCGGCGGCGCGGGCCTTGTA
GTGCTCCCACACCGGCTTGACCTTCACGGTCTTGCCGTCCTTCAGCGTGATCTCGAACTCGCCTTCCAGC
GCGGGGTCGATGGCGGGGTCGAACGGCATGGGATCGGGCAGCCAGCCCTGCGTCTGGCCCGGCAGCAGGT
TGTCCTGCGCGGCCTCGCGGCCTTGGCGCGCCTTCTCGGAGTCGTAGTTCTCGCCCTCCCAGAAGCCGCC
GGTCTCGTCGATGACGCCTTCCTGGTCGGCGTTGAACCAGGTGAACGCGCCGTACTCGTGCTCGACGCCC
TCGGCCTTCAGCTTCTCCCAGTTGTTGTCGTACACGAGGAACTTATAGGGGCTGCCGCCCTCCTTGATGT
CGCTTTCCTTGAGCAGCGCGGTTTTCACGTCCCAGTAGGAACCGTCGGTGCGCACGGTGGGGAAGCCGGA
GGGCTCCATGTCCTCGCACACGAGGAACGGGGCGTTCGTCCACTTCTTCACGTACAGCTCGTCGTAGAGC
TTCTTCTCGATGATGACGTTCGTCCAGGCCAGGGCCAGGGCGCCGTCGGTGCCGGGGCGCAGGTGCTGCC
AGTAGTCGGCTTCCTTGCCCATGTTGGCCATGCGGGGGTCGACGCTGATGTGCACGTCGGCGCGCGATGC
CACGTCCACCGTGGTGCGGCAGGAGTCGTCGTAGTTGGACAGCTCGGACGCGCCGCCCCACTGCACGTAC
ACTTTCGGGCGCGTGATGGTTTCCATCCACGACATGGCGAACTGCGACACCATGGTGGTGGCGAAGTGGC
GCGGGCCCTTGCAGATCTGCCAGGCCTCAACGTTGTTCGGCGTTTCCAGCATGTTCTTCAGGATGGACTC
CGAGTGCATGCACCAGATGCGCGACGTGCCCACCTGGCAGGCGATGGCCTCGCCGCCGTGCTTCGCCTTG
ATGTCCATGAAGTTGTCCACGATGGACTGCATGGCCTCGTCCCACGAGATGCGCTGCCAGCCGGGCTCCT
CGCCCTTCGGGTTCGTGCGCTTCATGGGATAGTGCAGACGGTCGGGGTGGTACGCCGCCTGGATGGACGA
CTGCGACTTCGTGCAGCAGTTGCCCATGGACTGGAACGCTCCCTCGTCGCCCTCGACGCGTATGGCCCGC
CCGTTCTGGACGATGACCTTGACGCCGCACTCCATCTTGCCGCAGCCGCGGCAGCACGTTTTCACGGCCA
CGGTGTCGTTGCCGGACACGCTGCTGTACGTCTCTTCGGCCAGCGCGGTGTGCGTCGAAGCGCCGAACGC
CGCGGCTGCCGCACCGGTGATGGCGGCGGTCTTGACGAACGTGCGTCGTGACATGGTCAGGTTACCCATA
CTCCTCCTCCTTCTTTCTCCTCGTTCTCGTCTTGCTCGTCTTCGTTCGTGCGATCGGGGAGGGGGGCTGC
CGGGTGAAGCCTCGGGCTCCGAACCGGTGCAAAGTCCCCGTGTCGCTTGGGCCGACCATACGGATGCGAG
GGGGTGCAGAGCATCGTCCAAAGGTTGGAAAGCAGGTTCGACCGCATCATAAATTCTTATGATCTTGTGA
TCATGAAAAATTCGATAGTGCTTTGAACTGGGGAAACTTTAACCGTAGGTCATAAATTATTCTGAAACTA
GAATAGTTTCCTCAAAGAGGGCCGCTCATCTTTTCCGTATAATCGAACCCGTCGACAGAGGGGTCGGCGC
GAGCGACGTTATGTACGGGCTCACAGGGGGTGGGGCATGGAAAAGCTTCGGAGTGCATGGGATACCGCGT
TGGGGACGAGCCTTTCCCTCAAGCGCATCGCGGGCGCGGCCTTGCAATGGCTTTGGATGCTCATGATGTT
CTACAGCATCGTGCCGTACGGCTTCTCGTCGGACGTGCGCGGCTCGCTGTACGTCAGCCTGATCATATCG
CTGGTGGCCATGGTGGTGACCATGCTGTTCGTCTCCGTCATCGTGCGGCGCGAGCGGGTGAGCGGCAACC
GCTCCATCGTGCTGGGATCGGCCATCATGATGAGCGCGGGCAGCGTGCTCACGCCGTTCTCCGATCCTAC
CACGCCCGTCGGCATGCTGGTGCTGGGCCTGAGCGCGGTCATGACCGGCACGGGCTCGGCCGTGCTGTTC
TTGTGCTGGATCGAGCTCGAGTCGGGGCTGGGAGGCCGCTTGGCGCTTGTGGAGCTTGCCTCGTCGCTGT
GCATCGCGTTCGTCGTGGGGTTCTTGCTGATCGTAGGGCCGGCGATACCCGTCATCGTGCTCATCGTTGT
CATGCCCGTGCTTTCGGCGGCAGCTCTCAGGCGCAGCGCGCCCGATACGCCGCAGCTGCCGCGCGAGCCC
GAGCAGCCTTTGTCGCGCCATACGGCGACCCTGTTCGCGAAGGCGCTTCTGGGCGCGGTGCTCATCGGCA
TGTTGATGGGGTTCTTCGACGTGGTGTCGGGGTTCAAAACCTACGAGGTGCAGGACATCTTCGGCACGTA
CCTGTTTCTGGCGGGCTTCATCGGAGCGTTGGCCATCTGCCTGATAGCCGTGTTCCTGCAGCGCGACAGC
GTGTTCTTCTCGTACCGCGTCTCCATGCTGATGCTGTGCTTGGGATGCTTGTCCACGCCGTTCATGGCCG
ACAACAACACGTATTCGAGCGCGCTTATCTTCGGCGGCTACCACTGCTTCGTGCTGGTGCTGTGCGTGGT
GTGCATCGACGTGGCGTCCAGCTTCCGCGTGAGCCCGGCGCGGACGATCGGCCTGGGGTTCGTGGCGCTG
TACGGCGGCGAGACCGCAGGCCAGCTGTTCGCCCATTCGCTGGAGGCGACCGGGGTCAGCATGTTCGACC
TCACGCTGGTCACGCTGGTGGCCGTGTCGCTGCTGTTCATCGCGCATTTGTTCCTGTTCACGGAGACCGA
CCTCATCAAAATCGGCATCGGCGAGGTCAGCCTGATGGGCACGGTGCCCGAAGAGGCCGCCGACGACCCG
GCCGACCCGGTGGATCCGTGCGCGCTGATCGCGGAGCGCTTCGCCCTGTCGCCGCGCGAGACCGACGTGC
TTCCGCTGCTGCTGGAGGGCCGCACCATCTCGCGCATCCAGGAGACGCTGTTCATCTCGGCGGGCACGGT
GAGCACGCATATCCGCCACATCTACCAGAAGACGGGCGTGGACAATCGCCAGGAGCTCATCGACCTGGCC
CACGAGACGGCCGCGCAGGACGAGGCGGTCTGAGGCGATGGAGACGGCGTATCTGCACGAGTTCGCGAAG
GTGGCCGATTGCGGCAGCTTCACGGCCGCCGCGCGCGAGCTGCATCTGACGCAGTCGACGCTGAGCAAGC
ACGTGGCCTTGTTGGAGCGCGAATTCGGGGCCGACCTGTTCGTGCGCGACCGCAGCGGCGTGAGCCTGAC
CGAGGCGGGCGGCGTGCTGTACGCCCAGGCGCGGCAGATGGAGAAGCTGCTGCGCGCCACCGAGCTGCTG
GTGCGCGCGGCGCGCGACGGGCAGGGTTCGGCGGGCGCGGGGGTTGCGGGCGCGACGGCGGGCGCAGCGG
CGGGCGGGGGTGCCGTCGACGGCTCGCCTGCGGCCGCGTGCGACACGGCGCTTCGCTGCAAGTGCCGGCT
CGCGGCCGAGCGCTGCGGGCTCGACCGGCGCGAGCTGGGCGCGCTCATCCTGTACGTGGAGGAGCGCGGC
TTCGAGGCGATCCAGGGCGAGCTGGCGCTGACGCGCGACGAGGTGGCCGACGTGCTGGGCAGCGTGTACC
GCAAGCTGGGCGTGGGCGACAAGCAGGAGGCGCTCGATTTCATCCATTCCGTTTCGGAATGATGGTAGAC
GCGCCCGCGGCGGTTGGGCATACTGCGTAGAAGTGAAAGCGCTATGAAGCTGGGGGGCTTCGAGCAAAGG
GCTTCATCCGAAGAATGGATGGAGACCGAATATGAGTGCTTGGACTGCTGCGTCCGTCGAAGACGCGGCG
AACAATCTTCTTGAAGAACTGAATAGCGGCGCGATGCGCTTGTGCGTGGAGCATGACGCGTCCGACGACG
TTGCGCCGGCGTTGCTGCGCGCGGCTCGCGCTCGCGTCGAGGCGGGGTCGAACGTGCGCGTCGTGTGCGC
CGACGCCGTTGCAGCTGCGCGCTTTCGGGCGCTTGCGGCCGACGATCCGCTGCTGGGCGCGCTCGACGTG
GTATCGGTGCGCGAGCTGGCCCTCTCGATTCTAGGCGACGCGCGGGTCGGCGATGCCGTGGGACGCGACG
CGCGCGTGCTGGACGAGAACGAGCTGGCCGTGCTCATGGAGGACGTGAAGGTGAGCGGCCTCAAGCCGGG
CCGGCTGCGCGAGATGCTCAAGTTCTTCTACAAGAGCATCAGCGACTGCGCCGACGATGACGAGCGCTGG
CTGATCACCGCCGAAGAGCAGACCGTGCACGCCATCCTCACCGAGAACCTGGAGGCGCGCCGCGCGTTGC
TGCCGTGCGAGGTTTCGTCGCTGGCGTATCGCGGCCTTGTGAAAGCCGGGGTCGAGCGCGAGCCGCTGAC
GCTGGTGGCAGACGACTTCGGGTCGCTCAGCAAGGCGTCGCAGCGCCTCGTGCGCCATCTGGCGACGGAC
GGCCTCGTGGCGGCGGGCCGCACGCTGGCCTCGTCCAGCTCCGAGGAGCCGTATCCGTGCTTCGACGGGT
TCCGCGCGCTTGCCGACGAGGCCGACTGCCTGGTGACGCTGGCGTGCGAGCGGCCGGCCGCGGCGCGCGA
GTCCCGCGCGCTGGACGACCCGGCGGCCGAGTTCGCGTTCGCGGCGGCGTCCGTGGAGGAGTGCCTGGCC
GACGGCTTCCGGCCAGGCGACGTGGCTGTGGCCGTGCCGAACGCCGCTTGGGGCGAGCGCATCGCCGCCG
AGCTGGAAGGGCGCGGCATCGCCGTGGAGCGCGGGTTCGACAGCGGGAAGATCAAGGGCGACCCGCGCAC
CGAGGGCCGTTACGCCGACCTCAAGCTGGCCGCGTTCCTGCGGTTGTACCTCGATCCGCACGATTTCACG
TCGTTGCGCTCGTGGCTGGGGTTCGGCGATTGGCTGCTGCGCTCCGATGCGTTTTTGGAGCTGATGGCGT
ACGCGCGCGACCATGAGACGACCGTGCCCGAAGCCGTGGCGCAGCTGCGCACGCAGCGCGACGCCGATCG
CTCCTCGACGATATTCGGGAAGTTCGACGGCCCGCTCGACGAGCTGGACGAGCTGCTGCGCGCCTGCGAG
GAAGGGCTGACGCGCGAGGCCGCCGTAGCGCTGTTCGAAGCGCACGGAATGCCGTTGTCCCCGCGCCACG
TGGAGCTGCTGGGCGACGACCCTGCGCATGCGGACGTCGAGCGCTTGGCGCGCTGCGGGTTCGCGAAGCC
GGTGGAGGATGTCGCGCGCGATGCCGTGCATGTGGTCTCCTACGCGCGCTGCCACGGGCACCATGTGCGC
ACGGTGTTCGTCACCGGCCTGGTGAACGGCTTCTTGCCGGCGAGCGACGCCGTGGACGACAAGTTCACCA
TCGACCATCGGCGCGTGGCGCTCGAACGCGAGCGCGCGCTGTTCCTGGACGTGCTGTCCTGTGCGAGCGA
ACGAGCGGTATGCACGCGGTTCGTGCGCGACCTTTTAGAGAACACCGCGTTCACGAAGGTGCAGACCTCG
CGCGTGTTCGTGCGCGACGGCGAGCGCTTCGCGCGCGTGACGCCGTCGGAGTTCGCGTCGCTGACCGACG
AGGTGCTCTCTCCCGCGCCCGACGCGCCTCGCGAGCTGCCGACGAAGGTGCTGTACGCGTCTTCGACTTT
GTAGCTCCAACGGTCTGACGACCGCGCGAACCTTCGCTGACTTTTCCTGACCGGTGATTTTGAAATGATG
AAAGGACTGATAGATATGAGCGATGTTGATGTATTCGTGATCGATGACGATTTCGATCCCCTGGCCGACC
TGAGCCTGGACGACGGCGAGCGGGACGATGCCGAGGCGGATTACCTGCCGCCCATCCCCGATGCCGACAA
GAGCGTGGTGCCTCCCGTGGTGCCGTTGTCTGCGACCGAGCGCATCGAGAAGCTGCTGGCGGGCATTCCC
GGCCAGCAGTTCCGCCTGCTGCACGCCGTGGAATTCTGCACCGAGCCGAAGACGATGGACGAGGCCGTGG
CCAATTTGGACGCGGCGTATCCGAACACGACGAGCGTGTACGGCTCGGCGCAGGTGGTGCAGCTGCTCGA
GCGCGACGGCGCGCTGGAGCGCATCGTGGACGAGGACGCCGCCCATGCGGCCGCCGGCGACGCTGCCGAT
ACGCCCGCCGAGGACGAGGGCTTCATCTCGGTGACGCCCGCTCCGCCGTGTCACTACCGTGCCACGCAAG
CGGGCCTCGATGCCGTCGCGGCGCACGTCAACGAGGGCCTCGTGGCGGAGCGGATCAGCGAAGACGAGCG
CTATCTGCCCATCTTCCAGCGCGTGCTTGAGATGTGCGCGCGCGAAGGAGGCTGCCCCACCAAGGAGCTG
GACCAGGCGGTGGACGGCGACCCGCTGTGCCAAGAGCCGCGCCGCTTCTGCGGGTTCTTCCGCGGCAAGC
TGGAAGAAACAGGCGCCATCGAATGGCGCGACGCCTGGACCATTACCGATCTGGGGCGCAGCGTGCTCGC
GTCCGGCTTGTTCGCCGCCGCTTCCCCGTCCGAACGCTAGAGAAGGAGCCACCCATGTCCCACGATCAGG
AAACCACCATCGCCGACGTGCTGCGCGGCCGCATGGCAACCTACCAGTTCCTCTCGCGCCTGTTCCGCGT
GGAGGTGGACCAGGAGCTGTACGACACGCTGATGTCCATGCGCTTCCCGGCGAACACCGGCAACGCGCTG
GTGGACGAAGGCTACCGGATGATCTGCGGTTATCTGAGCCAAGCCGACGGCACGGTGCTCACCGAGCTGG
CGGTGGACTACGTGCGCGCGTTCATCGGGTCGGGCAACGACGGCTTCTCGGCCGCGTACCCGTACGAGTC
GGTGTACACGAGCCCGAAGCGCCTCATGATGCAGGACGCCCGCGACGAGGTGCTGGTGCTGTACCGCGCC
TTCGGTCTGGACAAGCAGGAAAGCTGGAAGGAGGGCGAGGACCATATCGCGCTGGAGCTGGAGTTCGAGC
AGATCCTATGCGAGCGCGCTATCAGGGCGTACGAGGCCGGCGACGAGGACGAGTGCCTGAAGCTGCTGCT
GTCGCAGCGCAACTTCCTGGAGGACCACCTGCTGGCGTGGTACCCCATGATGGCGGCCGACTTGCAGAAG
TTCCCGCAGACCGACTTCTACAAGGGCCTGGGCAAGCTGACCGACGGCTTCCTGCGCAACGACCGCGAAT
TTTTGGACGCCGTGCTGTCTGAGAACGAAGCGGATTGCCATCCAGAGCGGAGGCCGCAGGCCGAAGCCGA
AGGATCCCGTGCGGCGTCGGCCGAAACCGAAGTCGAGGTTGCATGATGGACGAGCACGGCATCGAGCCCA
AGCGCGATACGGGCCCCTGCGTGTCGCGCCGCACGTTCGCCCTGGGAGCCGTGGGAGCGTGCGCCGTCAT
CGGGCTGGGCGGCGTGAAGTACCTGCCCAGTGCCACGTTGCTGCGCCCGCCGGGCGGGCAGGACGAGGAG
CAGCTGGCGCGCGGCTGCCTGCATTGCGAGAAGTGCCGCGAGGTGTGCCCGAAGCATGCCATCGCTCCTG
CTCATCTTGAGGACGGCATCTTGAACGCGCGCACACCGCGCATGGACTTCAAAAGCGGCTGGTGCGATTT
CTGCGAGAACGAGCCGGGCGGGCCGAAGTGCGTCGCGGCGTGCCCGACGCATGCGCTTTCGTGCCCCGAC
CCGTCGCAGGCGATCATCGGCAAGGCGGAGATCAACCGCGACTGGTGCCTTGCCGCGAAGGGCATGGGCT
GCCACGAGTGCGTCGACGTGTGCAACTACGAGGCGCTCGAGCTGGGCGCCGACAACGTGCCGGTGGTGGA
CGTGGATGCGTGCAACGGCTGCGGCGCCTGCGAGCTGGCGTGCATCTCGCTGTCGGCAGGTTCCATCACG
GCCGGCGCCACCGATCGCGCCATCGTCGTCCGTCCGACCGAAGAAGTGGAGGCGTGATCAGGATGAAGAA
GCTCAAAACCTATCGGCTGCGGTTCCTGATCATGCTGGCGCTGCTGGCCGTGGTGGCCGTGGGGTACTTC
ACGGCCGGCGGCATCGGCAACTTCTGCGGCATCGGCTTCGAGTCCATCACGCTGCTGTGCCCCCTAGGCG
CGCTGCTGGCCATGATCGCCGAGCGCACAGCCATCCCGATGGCCGTGATCAGCGTTGCGGTCGTGCTGCT
GGTGTGTATCGTGCTAGGCAAGGTGTTCTGCGCCTGGGCGTGCCCCGTGCACTTCCTGTCGCGAGGAAGG
AAGAAGGGGGATAAGGGGGACAAGGAGGGTAAAGGGGGCAAGGTTGCTTCCCCTTGCTCCGCGTGCGCTT
CCCCTTGCGGCAAAGCCAAGGGCATCAAGATCGACAGCCGTCACGGCATCCTCGCTGCGGCGTTGGGCTC
CACGCTCGTCTTCGGCTTCCCGGTGTTCTGCCTCGTCTGCCCGATCGGCCTCACGTTCGCCACGGTGCTG
CTGGTCATGCGCCTGTTCGCGTTCGGCGACGCCACGTGGACGGTCGTCGCCTTCCCGGCCATCATCGCGC
TGGAGATCCTGCTGCTGCCGAAGTGGTGCCAGCGCTTCTGCCCGTTGGGCGCGTTGCTTTCGCTGTTCAG
CGGGCTGAACCGGACGTTCCGCCCCCAGGTGGACGCCGAGAAGTGCCTGCGCGAGGGTCGCGGCAAGGCC
TGCAACCTGTGCGAGCAGGCATGCCCCGAGGGCATCAACCTGCACGATGTCGCGGCGGGCGAGACCACGC
TCAACGACTGCAGCAAGTGCCGCGCGTGCGCCGACGTGTGCCCCGAGCGCGCCATCACGTTCCCGTTGCT
GCCGAAGAAGCAGGCGCAGGCGACGCCGCTGCCCGTCGACGACGAGATCCCGGAAAGGGGATAGGCCATG
TCCCTGATCAACGGCCTGCTGGCCCTGTTGGGCGAGATCGAGAGCGATGCCATCGCCGTGCATGAGGAAC
GCTGCATCTCGGTTCGCAACCGCAACGCCGACTGCCTGCGCTGCGTGGAGGCATGCACGTCGGGCGCGCT
GGCGTACCGCGCGGGCGAGCTGCTCGTAGAGCCCGAGCGCTGCATCGGATGCGGCACGTGCGCCACGGCG
TGCCCCACCTGCGCCATCGAGCTGCGCAACCCGACGGATGCCGAGCTGACGGCGCAGCTCAAGCACTCCA
TCGTGGCGACGAAAGGCCATCCGGTCATCGTGTGCGAGCAGGCGCTCGAGGCGGCCAACGTCGCGGCCGA
CGATGCGTCGGCCGCGTGCGCGGTGCCGTGCCTGGGGCGCATGGACGAGTCGGCGCTCGTGGGGTTGGCG
GCGTACCGCGCCTTCGACGCGACGCTGGCCTGCGGTTCGTGCGAGACGTGCCCACATGCTCCGGGCGGCG
CGCTCGTGCGCGAGGTGGTGGAGGGCGCGCGCAACCTGCTTGAGGCGTTCGGATCCTCCATGCCCATCGA
CCTGGAGGAATGCGTGCCCGAGCGCGTGTTGGAGCCCGGCGGGTCGCACGGCCAGGCAGGCAGCGACGGG
GTGGGGCGGCGCGACTTCTTCCGCTCGGCCAAGGACGCATCGACCCGCGCAGCTGGCGCGGCGGTGGCCG
AGGAGTTGGGGATGGTCGAGGCCGAGCCCGTTCCTGCGGCGCATCGCAAAGTGGGCGCAGATGGGACGCT
GTCGCAGTTCGTCCCCACGCGCCGCGTGCGGCTGTACAACTACCTGCAGCACGTGGGGCAACCGACGGCC
GACGAGGTGGAGACGCGTGTCATCGGCGCCGTGTCCATCGATGCCCAGAAGTGCAGTTCGTGCCGCATGT
GCGCGGTGTTCTGTCCCACGGGCGCCATCAAGAAGCTCGACGAGGGCGGCGTGTTCGGCATCGTGCACCG
TCCGAGCGCCTGCATGCAGTGCCGCCTGTGCGAGCACATCTGTCCCGAGCAGGCCATCGCGGTGAGCGGG
CGCGTGCCCATCAAGCAGTTCATGGGCAAGGAAGCCGTGTGCTTCGCTATGAAGCGTCCAACCTGGACCC
CGAACAAGCCCTCATCGATGTACGATAAGCTGCACGCGACGCTCGGCGAACACTTGGAGATGTGCATGTT
CTAGACTAGTCGACTCACACTGGCTCACCTTCGGGTGGGCCTTTCTGCGTTTATATACTAGAGAGAGAAT
ATAAAAAGCCAGATTATTAATCCGGCTTTTTTATTATTTAATTCCTGTTATAAAAAAAGGATCAATTTTG
AACTCTCTCCCAAAGTTGATCCCTTAACGATCCCTGCAGGAGAAGGCCATCCTGACGGATGGCCTTTTTG
AAGCTTTCTAGAATCGGGGGCCCCCGGGGGGATTCTAGAACAATGGAAGTCCTCGTCTCGCCCTCGAATT
AGCCCGCTTAATGAGCGGGCTTTTTTTGAATTAATTCTCGCGAGCTGGCACGACAGGTTTCCCGACTGGA
AAGCGGGCAGTGAGCGCAACGCAATTAATGTAAGTTAGCGCGAATTGCAAGCTGGCCGACGCGCTGGGCT
ACGTCTTGCTGGCGTTCGGGAGCAGAAGAGCATACATCTGGAAGCAAAGCCAGGAAAGCGGCCTATGGAG
CTGTGCGGCAGCGCTCAGTAGGCAATTTTTCAAAATATTGTTAAGCCTTTTCTGAGCATGGTATTTTTCA
TGGTATTACCAATTAGCAGGAAAATAAGCCATTGAATATAAAAGATAAAAATGTCTTGTTTACAATAGAG
TGGGGGGGGTCAGCCTGCCGCCTTGGGCCGGGTGATGTCGTACTTGCCCGCCGCGAACTCGGTTACCGTC
CAGCCCAGCGCGACCAGCTCCGGCAACGCCTCGCGCACCCGCTGGCGGCGCTTGCGCATGGTCGAACCAC
TGGCCTCTGACGGCCAGACATAGCCGCACAAGGTATCTATGGAAGCCTTGCCGGTTTTGCCGGGGTCGAT
CCAGCCACACAGCCGCTGGTGCAGCAGGCGGGCGGTTTCGCTGTCCAGCGCCCGCACCTCGTCCATGCTG
ATGCGCACATGCTGGCCGCCACCCATGACGGCCTGCGCGATCAAGGGGTTCAGGGCCACGTACAGGCGCC
CGTCCGCCTCGTCGCTGGCGTACTCCGACAGCAGCCGAAACCCCTGCCGCTTGCGGCCATTCTGGGCGAT
GATGGATACCTTCCAAAGGCGCTCGATGCAGTCCTGTATGTGCTTGAGCGCCCCACCACTATCGACCTCT
GCCCCGATTTCCTTTGCCAGCGCCCGATAGCTACCTTTGACCACCATGGCATCAGCGGTGACGGCCTCCC
ACTTGGGTTCCAGGAACAGCCGGAGCTGCCGTCCGCCTTCGGTCTTGGGTTCCGGGCCAAGCACTAGGCC
ATTAGGCCCAGCCATGGCCACCAGCCCTTGCAGGATGCGCAGATCATCAGCGCCCAGCGGCTCCGGGCCG
CTGAACTCGATCCGCTTGCCGTCGCCGTAGTCATACGTCACGTCCAGCTTGCTGCGCTTGCGCTCGCCCC
GCTTGAGGGCACGGAACAGGCCGGGGGCCAGACAGTGCGCCGGGTCGTGTCGGACGTGGCTGAGGCTGTG
CTTGTTCTTAGGCTTCACCACGGGGCACCCCCTTGCTCTTGCGCTGCCTCTCCAGCACGGCGGGCTTGAG
CACCCCGCCGTCATGCCGCCTGAACCACCGATCAGCGAACGGTGCGCCATAGTTGGCCTTGCTCACACCG
AAGCGGACGAAGAACCGGCGCTGGTCGTCGTCCACACCCCATTCCTCGGCCTCGGCGCTGGTCATGCTCG
ACAGGTAGGACTGCCAGCGGATGTTATCGACCAGTACCGAGCTGCCCCGGCTGGCCTGCTGCTGGTCGCC
TGCGCCCATCATGGCCGCGCCCTTGCTGGCATGGTGCAGGAACACGATAGAGCACCCGGTATCGGCGGCG
ATGGCCTCCATGCGACCGATGACCTGGGCCATGGGGCCGCTGGCGTTTTCTTCCTCGATGTGGAACCGGC
GCAGCGTGTCCAGCACCATCAGGCGGCGGCCCTCGGCGGCGCGCTTGAGGCCGTCGAACCACTCCGGGGC
CATGATGTTGGGCAGGCTGCCGATCAGCGGCTGGATCAGCAGGCCGTCAGCCACGGCTTGCCGTTCCTCG
GCGCTGAGGTGCGCCCCAAGGGCGTGCAGGCGGTGATGAATGGCGGTGGGCGGGTCTTCGGCGGGCAGGT
AGATCACCGGGCCGGTGGGCAGTTCGCCCACCTCCAGCAGATCCGGCCCGCCTGCAATCTGTGCGGCCAG
TTGCAGGGCCAGCATGGATTTACCGGCACCACCGGGCGACACCAGCGCCCCGACCGTACCGGCCACCATG
TTGGGCAAAACGTAGTCCAGCGGTGGCGGCGCTGCTGCGAACGCCTCCAGAATATTGATAGGCTTATGGG
TAGCCATTGATTGCCTCCTTTGCAGGCAGTTGGTGGTTAGGCGCTGGCGGGGTCACTACCCCCGCCCTGC
GCCGCTCTGAGTTCTTCCAGGCACTCGCGCAGCGCCTCGTATTCGTCGTCGGTCAGCCAGAACTTGCGCT
GACGCATCCCTTTGGCCTTCATGCGCTCGGCATATCGCGCTTGGCGTACAGCGTCAGGGCTGGCCAGCAG
GTCGCCGGTCTGCTTGTCCTTTTGGTCTTTCATATCAGTCACCGAGAAACTTGCCGGGGCCGAAAGGCTT
GTCTTCGCGGAACAAGGACAAGGTGCAGCCGTCAAGGTTAAGGCTGGCCATATCAGCGACTGAAAAGCGG
CCAGCCTCGGCCTTGTTTGACGTATAACCAAAGCCACCGGGCAACCAATAGCCCTTGTCACTTTTGATCA
GGTAGACCGACCCTGAAGCGCTTTTTTCGTATTCCATAAAACCCCCTTCTGTGCGTGAGTACTCATAGTA
TAACAGGCGTGAGTACCAACGCAAGCACTACATGCTGAAATCTGGCCCGCCCCTGTCCATGCCTCGCTGG
CGGGGTGCCGGTGCCCGTGCCAGCTCGGCCCGCGCAAGCTGGACGCTGGGCAGACCCATGACCTTGCTGA
CGGTGCGCTCGATGTAATCCGCTTCGTGGCCGGGCTTGCGCTCTGCCAGCGCTGGGCTGGCCTCGGCCAT
GGCCTTGCCGATTTCCTCGGCACTGCGGCCCCGGCTGGCCAGCTTCTGCGCGGCGATAAAGTCGCACTTG
CTGAGGTCATCACCGAAGCGCTTGACCAGCCCGGCCATCTCGCTGCGGTACTCGTCCAGCGCCGTGCGCC
GGTGGCGGCTAAGCTGCCGCTCGGACAGTTCGAGGCTGGCCAGCCTGCGGGCCTTCTCCTGCTGCCGCTG
GGCCTGCTCGATCTGCTGGCCAGCCTGCTGCACCAGCGCCGGGCCAGCGGTGGCGGTCTTGCCCTTGGAT
TCACGCAGCAGCACCCACGGCTGATAACCGGCGCGGGTGGTGTGCTTGTCCTTGCGGTTGGTGAAGCCCG
CCAAGCGGCCATAGTGGCGGCTGTCGGCGCTGGCCGGGTCGGCGTCGTACTCGCTGGCCAGCGTCCGGGC
AATCTGCCCCCGAAGTTCACCGCCTGCGGCGTCGGCCACCTTGACCCATGCCTGATAGTTCTTCGGGCTG
GTTTCCACTACCAGGGCAGGCTCCCGGCCCTCGGCTTTCATGTCATCCAGGTCAAACTCGCTGAGGTCGT
CCACCAGCACCAGACCATGCCGCTCCTGCTCGGCGGGCCTGATATACACGTCATTGCCCTGGGCATTCAT
CCGCTTGAGCCATGGCGTGTTCTGGAGCACTTCGGCGGCTGACCATTCCCGGTTCATCATCTGGCCGGTG
GTGGCGTCCCTGACGCCGATATCGAAGCGCTCACAGCCCATGGCCTTGAGCTGTCGGCCTATGGCCTGCA
AAGTCCTGTCGTTCTTCATCGGGCCACCAAGCGCAGCCAGATCGAGCCGTCCTCGGTTGTCAGTGGCGTC
AGGTCGAGCAAGAGCAACGATGCGATCAGCAGCACCACCGTAGGCATCATGGAAGCCAGCATCACGGTTA
GCCATAGCTTCCAGTGCCACCCCCGCGACGCGCTCCGGGCGCTCTGCGCGGCGCTGCTCACCTCGGCGGC
TACCTCCCGCAACTCTTTGGCCAGCTCCACCCATGCCGCCCCTGTCTGGCGCTGGGCTTTCAGCCACTCC
GCCGCCTGCGCCTCGCTGGCCTGCTGGGTCTGGCTCATGACCTGCCGGGCTTCGTCGGCCAGTGTCGCCA
TGCTCTGGGCCAGCGGTTCGATCTGCTCCGCTAACTCGTTGATGCCTCTGGATTTCTTCACTCTGTCGAT
TGCGTTCATGGTCTATTGCCTCCCGGTATTCCTGTAAGTCGATGATCTGGGCGTTGGCGGTGTCGATGTT
CAGGGCCACGTCTGCCCGGTCGGTGCGGATGCCCCGGCCTTCCATCTCCACCACGTTCGGCCCCAGGTGA
ACACCGGGCAGGCGCTCGATGCCCTGCGCCTCAAGTGTTCTGTGGTCAATGCGGGCGTCGTGGCCTGCCC
GCTCTAATGCCCGGTTGGCATGGTCGGCCCATGCCTCGCGGGTCTGCTCAAGCCATGCCTTGGGCTTGAG
CGCTTCGGTCTTCTGTGCCCCGCCCTTCTCCGGGGTCTTGCCGTTGTACCGCTTGAACCACTGAGCGGCG
GGCCGCTCGATGCCGTCATTGATCCGCTCGGAGATCATCAGGTGGCAGTGCGGGTTCTCGCCGCCACCGG
CATGGATGGCCAGCGTATACGGCAGGCGCTCGGCACCGGTCAGGTGCTGGGCGAACTCGGACGCCAGCGC
CTTCTGCTGGTCGAGGGTCAGCTCGACCGGCAGGGCAAATTCGACCTCCTTGAACAGCCGCCCATTGGCG
CGTTCATACAGGTCGGCAGCATCCCAGTAGTCGGCGGGCCGCTCGACGAACTCCGGCATGTGCCCGGATT
CGGCGTGCAAGACTTCATCCATGTCGCGGGCATACTTGCCTTCGCGCTGGATGAAGTCGGCCTTGGCCCT
GGCCGATTGGCCGCCCGACCTGCTGCCGGTTTTCGCCGTAAGGTGATAAATCGCCATGCTGCCTCGCTGT
TGCTTTTGCTTTTCGGCTCCATGCAATGGCCCTCGGAGAGCGCACCGCCCGAAGGGTGGCCGTTAGGCCA
GTTTCTCGAAGAGAAACCGGTAAGTGCGCCCTCCCCTACAAAGTAGGGTCGGGATTGCCGCCGCTGTGCC
TCCATGATAGCCTACGAGACAGCACATTAACAATGGGGTGTCAAGATGGTTAAGGGGAGCAACAAGGCGG
CGGATCGGCTGGCCAAGCTCGAAGAACAACGAGCGCGAATCAATGCCGAAATTCAGCGGGTGCGGGCAAG
GGAACAGCAGCAAGAGCGCAAGAACGAAACAAGGCGCAAGGTGCTGGTGGGGGCCATGATTTTGGCCAAG
GTGAACAGCAGCGAGTGGCCGGAGGATCGGCTCATGGCGGCAATGGATGCGTACCTTGAACGCGACCACG
ACCGCGCCTTGTTCGGTCTGCCGCCACGCCAGAAGGATGAGCCGGGCTGAATGATCGACCGAGACAGGCC
CTGCGGGGCTGCACACGCGCCCCCACCCTTCGGGTAGGGGGAAAGGCCGCTAAAGCGGCTAAAAGCGCTC
CAGCGTATTTCTGCGGGGTTTGGTGTGGGGTTTAGCGGGCTTTGCCCGCCTTTCCCCCTGCCGCGCAGCG
GTGGGGCGGTGTGTAGCCTAGCGCAGCGAATAGACCAGCTATCCGGCCTCTGGCCGGGCATATTGGGCAA
GGGCAGCAGCGCCCCACAAGGGCGCTGATAACCGCGCCTAGTGGATTATTCTTAGATAATCATGGATGGA
TTTTTCCAACACCCCGCCAGCCCCCGCCCCTGCTGGGTTTGCAGGTTTGGGGGCGTGACAGTTATTGCAG
GGGTTCGTGACAGTTATTGCAGGGGGGCGTGACAGTTATTGCAGGGGTTCGTGACAGTTAGTACGGGAGT
GACGGGCACTGGCTGGCAATGTCTAGCAACGGCAGGCATTTCGGCTGAGGGTAAAAGAACTTTCCGCTAA
GCGATAGACTGTATGTAAACACAGTATTGCAAGGACGCGGAACATGCCTCATGTGGCGGCCCTCGCGAGA
ATTAATTCAGATAAAAAAAATCCTTAGCTTTCGCTAAGGATGATTTCTAGCGATGACCCTGCTGATTGGT
TCGCTGACCGTAGACTGGTTGGCTTGGTTTCATCAGCCATCCGCTTGCCCTCATCTGTTACGCCGGCGGT
AGCCGGCCAGCCTCGCAGAGCAGGATTCCCGTTGAGCACCGCCAGGTGCGAATAAGGGACAGTGAAGAAG
GAACACCCGCTCGCGGGTGGGCCTACTTCACCTATCCTGCCCGGCTGACGCCGTTGGATACACCAAGGAA
AGTCTACACGAACCCTTTGGCAAAATCCTGTATATCGTGCGACATCGCGCGCGCGCGCGCGGATGCTAGC
GGCGCGCCAAAAAAAAGCCCGCTCATTA
